>Addgene plasmid #122849 | pAR69_STRI_m(KS_MAT)_H8_pET22b | addgene full sequence | sequence record 238542 | Addgene NGS Result
ATGAGCCCGAAGTGGCGAGCCCGATCTTCCCCATCGGTGATGTCGGCGATATAGGCGCCAGCAACCGCAC
CTGTGGCGCCGGTGATGCCGGCCACGATGCGTCCGGCGTAGAGGATCGAGATCTCGATCCCGCGAAATTA
ATACGACTCACTATAGGGGAATTGTGAGCGGATAACAATTCCCCTCTAGAAATAATTTTGTTTAACTTTA
AGAAGGAGATATACATATGAGCGCTTGGAGCCATCCACAATTTGAGAAGGGTGGAGGTTCTGGCGGTGGA
TCGGGAGGTTCAGCGTGGAGCCACCCGCAGTTCGAAAAAGGCGCCGGATCCGAGGAGGTGGTGATAGCCG
GTATGTCGGGGAAGTTGCCCGAGTCAGAGAACCTACAGGAGTTCTGGGCCAACCTCATTGGTGGTGTGGA
CATGGTCACAGATGATGACAGGAGATGGAAGGCTGGGCTCTATGGATTACCCAAGCGGTCTGGAAAGCTG
AAGGATCTCTCCAAGTTCGACGCCTCCTTTTTTGGGGTCCACCCCAAGCAGGCACACACAATGGACCCCC
AGCTTCGGCTGCTGTTGGAAGTCAGCTATGAAGCAATTGTGGATGGAGGTATCAACCCAGCCTCACTCCG
AGGAACGAACACTGGCGTCTGGGTGGGTGTGAGTGGTTCAGAGGCATCCGAGGCCCTTAGCAGAGATCCC
GAGACGCTTCTGGGCTACAGCATGGTGGGCTGCCAGCGTGCAATGATGGCCAACCGGCTCTCTTTCTTCT
TCGACTTCAAAGGACCAAGCATTGCCCTGGACACAGCCTGCTCCTCCAGCTTGCTGGCACTACAGAATGC
CTACCAGGCCATCCGTAGTGGGGAATGCCCCGCGGCCCTTGTGGGTGGGATCAACCTGCTCCTGAAGCCG
AACACCTCTGTGCAGTTCATGAAGCTGGGCATGCTCAGCCCGGACGGCACCTGCAGATCCTTTGATGATT
CAGGGAGTGGATATTGTCGCTCTGAGGCTGTTGTAGCAGTTCTGCTGACTAAGAAGTCCCTGGCTCGGCG
GGTCTATGCCACGATTCTGAATGCCGGCACCAATACAGATGGCAGCAAGGAGCAAGGTGTAACATTCCCC
TCTGGAGAAGTCCAAGAACAACTCATCTGCTCTCTGTATCAGCCAGCTGGTCTGGCCCCGGAGTCGCTTG
AGTATATTGAAGCCCATGGCACGGGCACCAAGGTGGGTGACCCCCAGGAACTGAATGGCATTACTCGGTC
CCTGTGCGCCTTCCGCCAGGCCCCTCTGTTAATTGGCTCCACCAAATCCAACATGGGACACCCTGAGCCT
GCCTCTGGGCTTGCAGCCCTGACCAAGGTGCTGTTATCCCTGGAGCATGGGGTCTGGGCCCCTAACCTGC
ACTTCCACAACCCCAACCCTGAGATCCCAGCACTTCTTGATGGGCGGCTGCAGGTGGTCGATAGGCCCCT
GCCTGTTCGTGGTGGCAACGTGGGCATCAACTCATTTGGCTTCGGAGGCTCCAATGTTCATGTCATCCTC
CAGCCCAACACACGGCAGGCCCCTGCGCCCACTGCACACGCTGCCCTTCCCCATTTGCTGCACGCCAGTG
GACGCACCTTAGAGGCAGTGCAGGACCTGCTGGAACAGGGCCGCCAGCACAGCCAGGACCTGGCCTTTGT
GAGCATGCTCAATGACATTGCGGCAACCCCTACAGCAGCCATGCCCTTCAGGGGTTACACTGTGCTAGGT
GTTGAGGGCCGTGTCCAAGAAGTGCAGCAAGTGTCCACCAACAAGCGCCCACTCTGGTTCATCTGCTCAG
GGATGGGCACGCAGTGGCGCGGGATGGGGCTGAGCCTCATGCGCCTGGACAGCTTCCGTGAGTCTATCCT
GCGCTCCGATGAGGCTGTGAAGCCGTTGGGAGTGAAAGTGTCAGATCTGCTGTTGAGCACAGATGAGCGC
ACCTTTGATGACATCGTGCATGCCTTTGTGAGCCTCACTGCCATCCAGATTGCCCTCATCGACCTACTGA
CTTCTGTGGGACTGAAACCTGACGGCATCATTGGGCACTCCTTGGGAGAGGTTGCCTGTGGCTATGCAGA
TGGCTGTCTCTCCCAGAGAGAGGCTGTGCTTGCAGCTTACTGGCGAGGCCAGTGCATCAAAGATGCCCAC
CTCCCGCCTGGATCCATGGCAGCTGTTGGTTTGTCCTGGGAGGAATGTAAACAGCGCTGCCCCGCTGGCG
TGGTGCCTGCCTGCCACAACTCTGAGGACACCGTGACCATCTCTGGACCTCAGGCTGCAGTGAATGAATT
TGTGGAGCAGCTAAAGCAAGAAGGTGTGTTTGCCAAGGAGGTACGAACAGGAGGCCTGGCTTTCCACTCC
TACTTCATGGAAGGAATTGCCCCCACATTGCTGCAGGCTCTCAAGAAGGTGATCCGGGAACCACGGCCGC
GCTCGGCTCGATGGCTCAGCACCTCTATCCCTGAGGCCCAGTGGCAGAGCAGCCTGGCCCGCACATCTTC
TGCCGAGTACAATGTCAACAACCTGGTGAGCCCTGTGCTCTTCCAGGAAGCACTGTGGCACATCCCTGAG
CATGCCGTGGTGCTGGAGATTGCGCCCCACGCACTGTTGCAGGCTGTCCTGAAGCGAGGCGTGAAGTCCA
GCTGCACCATCATTCCCTTGATGAAGAGGGATCATAAAGATAACTTGGAGTTCTTTCTCACCAACCTTGG
CAAGGTGCACCTCACAGGCATCAATGTCAACCCTAACGCCTTGTTCCCACCTGTGGAGTTCCCGGCTCCC
CGAGGGACTCCTCTCATCTCCCCTCACATCAAGTGGGACCACAGTCAGACTTGGGATGTCCCGGTTGCTG
AGGACTTCCCAAACGGCTCAGGTTCCCCCTCAGCCCATCATCACCACCACCACCACCACTGAGATCCGGC
TGCTAACAAAGCCCGAAAGGAAGCTGAGTTGGCTGCTGCCACCGCTGAGCAATAACTAGCATAACCCCTT
GGGGCCTCTAAACGGGTCTTGAGGGGTTTTTTGCTGAAAGGAGGAACTATATCCGGATTGGCGAATGGG
[124 nt withheld, positions 3080-3203]
C
[91 nt withheld, positions 3205-3295]
A
[49 nt withheld, positions 3297-3345]
CCTTTGACGTTGGAGTCCACGTTCTTT
[37 nt withheld, positions 3373-3409]
ACCCTATCTCGGTCTATTCTTTTGATTTATAAGGGATTTTGCCGATTTCGGCCTATTGGTTAAAAAATGA
GCTGATTTAACAAAAATTTAACGCGAATTTTAACAAAATATTAACGCTTACAATTTAGGTGGCACTTTTC
GGGGAAATGTGCGCGGAACCCCTATTTGTTTATTTTTCTAAATACATTCAAATATGTATTCGCTCATGAG
ACAATAACCCTGATAAATGCTTCAATAATATTGAAAAAGGAAGAGTATGAGTATTCAACATTTCCGTGTC
GCCCTTATTCCCTTTTTTGCGGCATTTTGCCTTCCTGTTTTTGCTCACCCAGAAACGCTGGTGAAAGTAA
AAGATGCTGAAGATCAGTTGGGTGCACGAGTGGGTTACATCGAACTGGATCTCAACAGCGGTAAGATCCT
TGAGAGTTTTCGCCCCGAAGAACGTTTTCCAATGATGAGCACTTTTAAAGTTCTGCTATGTGGCGCGGTA
TTATCCCGTATTGACGCCGGGCAAGAGCAACTCGGTCGCCGCATACACTATTCTCAGAATGACTTGGTTG
AGTACTCACCAGTCACAGAAAAGCATCTTACGGATGGCATGACAGTAAGAGAATTATGCAGTGCTGCCAT
AACCATGAGTGATAACACTGCGGCCAACTTACTTCTGACAACGATCGGAGGACCGAAGGAGCTAACCGCT
TTTTTGCACAACATGGGGGATCATGTAACTCGCCTTGATCGTTGGGAACCGGAGCTGAATGAAGCCATAC
CAAACGACGAGCGTGACACCACGATGCCTGCAGCAATGGCAACAACGTTGCGCAAACTATTAACTGGCGA
ACTACTTACTCTAGCTTCCCGGCAACAATTAATAGACTGGATGGAGGCGGATAAAGTTGCAGGACCACTT
CTGCGCTCGGCCCTTCCGGCTGGCTGGTTTATTGCTGATAAATCTGGAGCCGGTGAGCGTGGGTCTCGCG
GTATCATTGCAGCACTGGGGCCAGATGGTAAGCCCTCCCGTATCGTAGTTATCTACACGACGGGGAGTCA
GGCAACTATGGATGAACGAAATAGACAGATCGCTGAGATAGGTGCCTCACTGATTAAGCATTGGTAACTG
TCAGACCAAGTTTACTCATATATACTTTAGATTGATTTAAAACTTCATTTTTAATTTAAAAGGATCTAGG
TGAAGATCCTTTTTGATAATCTCATGACCAAAATCCCTTAACGTGAGTTTTCGTTCCACTGAGCGTCAGA
CCCCGTAGAAAAGATCAAAGGATCTTCTTGAGATCCTTTTTTTCTGCGCGTAATCTGCTGCTTGCAAACA
AAAAAACCACCGCTACCAGCGGTGGTTTGTTTGCCGGATCAAGAGCTACCAACTCTTTTTCCGAAGGTAA
CTGGCTTCAGCAGAGCGCAGATACCAAATACTGTCCTTCTAGTGTAGCCGTAGTTAGGCCACCACTTCAA
GAACTCTGTAGCACCGCCTACATACCTCGCTCTGCTAATCCTGTTACCAGTGGCTGCTGCCAGTGGCGAT
AAGTCGTGTCTTACCGGGTTGGACTCAAGACGATAGTTACCGGATAAGGCGCAGCGGTCGGGCTGAACGG
GGGGTTCGTGCACACAGCCCAGCTTGGAGCGAACGACCTACACCGAACTGAGATACCTACAGCGTGAGCT
ATGAGAAAGCGCCACGCTTCCCGAAGGGAGAAAGGCGGACAGGTATCCGGTAAGCGGCAGGGTCGGAACA
GGAGAGCGCACGAGGGAGCTTCCAGGGGGAAACGCCTGGTATCTTTATAGTCCTGTCGGGTTTCGCCACC
TCTGACTTGAGCGTCGATTTTTGTGATGCTCGTCAGGGGGGCGGAGCCTATGGAAAAACGCCAGCAACGC
GGCCTTTTTACGGTTCCTGGCCTTTTGCTGGCCTTTTGCTCACATGTTCTTTCCTGCGTTATCCCCTGAT
TCTGTGGATAACCGTATTACCGCCTTTGAGTGAGCTGATACCGCTCGCCGCAGCCGAACGACCGAGCGCA
GCGAGTCAGTGAGCGAGGAAGCGGAAGAGCGCCTGATGCGGTATTTTCTCCTTACGCATCTGTGCGGTAT
TTCACACCGCAATGGTGCACTCTCAGTACAATCTGCTCTGATGCCGCATAGTTAAGCCAGTATACACTCC
GCTATCGCTACGTGACTGGGTCATGGCTGCGCCCCGACACCCGCCAACACCCGCTGACGCGCCCTGACGG
GCTTGTCTGCTCCCGGCATCCGCTTACAGACAAGCTGTGACCGTCTCCGGGAGCTGCATGTGTCAGAGGT
TTTCACCGTCATCACCGAAACGCGCGAGGCAGCTGCGGTAAAGCTCATCAGCGTGGTCGTGAAGCGATTC
ACAGATGTCTGCCTGTTCATCCGCGTCCAGCTCGTTGAGTTTCTCCAGAAGCGTTAATGTCTGGCTTCTG
ATAAAGCGGGCCATGTTAAGGGCGGTTTTTTCCTGTTTGGTCACTGATGCCTCCGTGTAAGGGGGATTTC
TGTTCATGGGGGTAATGATACCGATGAAACGAGAGAGGATGCTCACGATACGGGTTACTGATGATGAACA
TGCCCGGTTACTGGAACGTTGTGAGGGTAAACAACTGGCGGTATGGATGCGGCGGGACCAGAGAAAAATC
ACTCAGGGTCAATGCCAGCGCTTCGTTAATACAGATGTAGGTGTTCCACAGGGTAGCCAGCAGCATCCTG
CGATGCAGATCCGGAACATAATGGTGCAGGGCGCTGACTTCCGCGTTTCCAGACTTTACGAAACACGGAA
ACCGAAGACCATTCATGTTGTTGCTCAGGTCGCAGACGTTTTGCAGCAGCAGTCGCTTCACGTTCGCTCG
CGTATCGGTGATTCATTCTGCTAACCAGTAAGGCAACCCCGCCAGCCTAGCCGGGTCCTCAACGACAGGA
GCACGATCATGCGCACCCGTGGGGCCGCCATGCCGGCGATAATGGCCTGCTTCTCGCCGAAACGTTTGGT
GGCGGGACCAGTGACGAAGGCTTGAGCGAGGGCGTGCAAGATTCCGAATACCGCAAGCGACAGGCCGATC
ATCGTCGCGCTCCAGCGAAAGCGGTCCTCGCCGAAAATGACCCAGAGCGCTGCCGGCACCTGTCCTACGA
GTTGCATGATAAAGAAGACAGTCATAAGTGCGGCGACGATAGTCATGCCCCGCGCCCACCGGAAGGAGCT
GACTGGGTTGAAGGCTCTCAAGGGCATCGGTCGAGATCCCGGTGCCTAATGAGTGAGCTAACTTACATTA
ATTGCGTTGCGCTCACTGCCCGCTTTCCAGTCGGGAAACCTGTCGTGCCAGCTGCATTAATGAATCGGCC
AACGCGCGGGGAGAGGCGGTTTGCGTATTGGGCGCCAGGGTGGTTTTTCTTTTCACCAGTGAGACGGGCA
ACAGCTGATTGCCCTTCACCGCCTGGCCCTGAGAGAGTTGCAGCAAGCGGTCCACGCTGGTTTGCCCCAG
CAGGCGAAAATCCTGTTTGATGGTGGTTAACGGCGGGATATAACATGAGCTGTCTTCGGTATCGTCGTAT
CCCACTACCGAGATATCCGCACCAACGCGCAGCCCGGACTCGGTAATGGCGCGCATTGCGCCCAGCGCCA
TCTGATCGTTGGCAACCAGCATCGCAGTGGGAACGATGCCCTCATTCAGCATTTGCATGGTTTGTTGAAA
ACCGGACATGGCACTCCAGTCGCCTTCCCGTTCCGCTATCGGCTGAATTTGATTGCGAGTGAGATATTTA
TGCCAGCCAGCCAGACGCAGACGCGCCGAGACAGAACTTAATGGGCCCGCTAACAGCGCGATTTGCTGGT
GACCCAATGCGACCAGATGCTCCACGCCCAGTCGCGTACCGTCTTCATGGGAGAAAATAATACTGTTGAT
GGGTGTCTGGTCAGAGACATCAAGAAATAACGCCGGAACATTAGTGCAGGCAGCTTCCACAGCAATGGCA
TCCTGGTCATCCAGCGGATAGTTAATGATCAGCCCACTGACGCGTTGCGCGAGAAGATTGTGCACCGCCG
CTTTACAGGCTTCGACGCCGCTTCGTTCTACCATCGACACCACCACGCTGGCACCCAGTTGATCGGCGCG
AGATTTAATCGCCGCGACAATTTGCGACGGCGCGTGCAGGGCCAGACTGGAGGTGGCAACGCCAATCAGC
AACGACTGTTTGCCCGCCAGTTGTTGTGCCACGCGGTTGGGAATGTAATTCAGCTCCGCCATCGCCGCTT
CCACTTTTTCCCGCGTTTTCGCAGAAACGTGGCTGGCCTGGTTCACCACGCGGGAAACGGTCTGATAAGA
GACACCGGCATACTCTGCGACATCGTATAACGTTACTGGTTTCACATTCACCACCCTGAATTGACTCTCT
TCCGGGCGCTATCATGCCATACCGCGAAAGGTTTTGCGCCATTCGATGGTGTCCGGGATCTCGACGCTCT
CCCTTATGCGACTCCTGCATTAGGAAGCAGCCCAGTAGTAGGTTGAGGCCGTTGAGCACCGCCGCCGCAA
GGAATGGTGCATGCAAGGAGATGGCGCCCAACAGTCCCCCGGCCACGGGGCCTGCCACCATACCCACGCC
GAAACAAGCGCTC
Features (pLannotate 1.2.2; 20 found; start..end, strand, type, name):
    139..157     +  promoter       T7 promoter: promoter for bacteriophage T7 RNA polymerase
    158..182     +  protein_bind   lac operator: The lac repressor binds to the lac operator to inhibit transcription in E. coli. This inhibition can be relieved by adding lactose or isopropyl-β-D-thiogalactopyranoside (IPTG). lac repressor encoded by lacI
    197..219     +  RBS            RBS: efficient ribosome binding site from bacteriophage T7 gene 10 (Olins and Rangwala, 1989)
    260..315     +  CDS            Twin-Strep-tag (fragment): two Strep-Tag®II moieties connected by a linker for enhanced binding to Strep-Tactin®, an engineered form of streptavidin (Schmidt et al., 2013)
    332..2905    +  CDS            Fasn (fragment): FAS_MOUSE - Experimental evidence at protein level: Swiss-Prot protein existence level 1. Fatty acid synthetase is a multifunctional enzyme that catalyzes the de novo biosynthesis of long-chain saturated fatty acids starting from acetyl-CoA and malonyl-CoA in the presence of NADPH. This multifunctional protein contains 7 catalytic activities and a site for the binding of the prosthetic group 4'-phosphopantetheine of the acyl carrier protein ([ACP]) domain. From Mus musculus (Mouse).
   2912..2929    +  CDS            9xHis (fragment): 9xHis affinity tag
   2939..2988    +  CDS            SET1 (fragment): solubility-enhancement tag derived from T7 phage gene 10B
   2996..3043    +  terminator     T7 terminator: transcription terminator for bacteriophage T7 RNA polymerase
   3080..3508    +  rep_origin     f1 ori (sequence partly withheld): f1 bacteriophage origin of replication; arrow indicates direction of (+) strand synthesis
   3561..3665    +  promoter       AmpR promoter: bla
   3666..4526    +  CDS            AmpR: β-lactamase; bla; confers resistance to ampicillin, carbenicillin, and related antibiotics
   4697..5285    +  rep_origin     ori: high-copy-number ColE1/pMB1/pBR322/pUC origin of replication
   5471..5610    -  misc_feature   bom: basis of mobility region from pBR322
   5712..5903    -  CDS            rop: Rop protein, which maintains plasmids at low copy number; rop
   5920..6300    +  CDS            YPB1_ECOLX: Protein predicted: Swiss-Prot protein existence level 4. From Escherichia coli.
   6372..6663    -  CDS            TcR (fragment): tetracycline efflux protein; tet; confers resistance to tetracycline
   6678..6699    -  protein_bind   CAP binding site: CAP binding activates transcription in the presence of cAMP. E. coli catabolite activator protein
   6712..7794    -  CDS            lacI: lac repressor; lacI; The lac repressor binds to the lac operator to inhibit transcription in E. coli. This inhibition can be relieved by adding lactose or isopropyl-β-D-thiogalactopyranoside (IPTG).
   7795..7872    -  promoter       lacI promoter: lacI
   7880..117     -  CDS            TcR (fragment) (across the origin): tetracycline efflux protein; tet; confers resistance to tetracycline
