[The description below was written by a language model from this plasmid's Addgene catalogue record and pLannotate feature annotations shown in this document.]
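Description:
pAR69_STRI_m(KS_MAT)_H8_pET22b is a bacterial expression plasmid of about 8 kb built on the pET22b backbone for producing a fragment of murine type I fatty acid synthase (Fasn) in Escherichia coli. It replicates from a pBR322-type ColE1 origin accompanied by the rop gene and bom site, consistent with the low copy number given in the record, and is selected with ampicillin through the β-lactamase (AmpR) gene. An f1 origin is also present. Short tetracycline-resistance fragments and a predicted E. coli open reading frame in the annotation are non-functional remnants of the pBR322 lineage rather than working markers.

The payload is a roughly 2.7 kb wild-type insert encoding the condensing part of FASN, comprising the ketosynthase (KS) and malonyl/acetyltransferase (MAT) domains. It was introduced by ligation-independent cloning. Transcription is driven by a T7 promoter immediately followed by a lac operator, with the T7 gene 10 ribosome binding site upstream and the T7 terminator downstream. The plasmid-borne lacI gene supplies repressor, so expression is held off until induction with IPTG in a host that provides T7 RNA polymerase. The protein carries an N-terminal Twin-Strep tag and a C-terminal His8 tag, which allows sequential affinity purification from both ends and so enriches for full-length product. The automated annotation picks up both tags only as partial matches, and a short "SET1" hit just before the terminator is probably backbone sequence rather than a designed fusion. The associated work concerns the modularity and rational engineering of megasynthases, so the construct serves to supply the isolated KS-MAT didomain as recombinant protein for that kind of study.
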