Addgene plasmid #122849: pAR69_STRI_m(KS_MAT)_H8_pET22b
Purpose: Expresses the condensing part of murine type I fatty acid synthase (FASN) consisting of the KS and MAT domain in Escherichia coli. N-terminal Twin-Strep tag; C-terminal H8-tag; in pET22b vector.
Depositing lab: Martin Grininger. Depositing organization: Buchmann Institute for Molecular Life Sciences. Publication: Probing the modularity of megasynthases by rational engineering of a fatty acid synthase Type I. Rittner A, Paithankar KS, Drexler DJ, Himmler A, Grininger M. Protein Sci. 2019 Feb;28(2):414-428. doi: 10.1002/pro.3550. Epub 2018 Dec 20. PubMed 30394635.
Backbone
  Vector backbone: pET22b
  Backbone manufacturer: Novagen/Merck Millipore
  Backbone size w/o insert (bp): 5340
  Total vector size (bp): 8046
  Vector type: Bacterial Expression
Growth in bacteria
  Bacterial resistance: Ampicillin, 100 μg/mL
  Growth temperature: 37°C
  Growth strain: DH5alpha
  Copy number: Low Copy
Gene/Insert
  Gene/Insert name: m(KS_MAT)
  Species: M. musculus (mouse)
  Insert size (bp): 2706
  Mutation: wildtype
  Entrez Gene: Fasn (a.k.a. A630082H08Rik, FAS)
  Promoter: T7 promoter
  Tag / fusion protein: Twin-Strep tag (N terminal on insert); His8 tag (C terminal on insert)
  Cloning method: Ligation Independent Cloning
  Sequencing primers: 5′ T7 prom; 3′ T7 term
Terms and licenses: Academic/Nonprofit Terms; Industry Terms: Not Available to Industry
How to cite: pAR69_STRI_m(KS_MAT)_H8_pET22b was a gift from Martin Grininger (Addgene plasmid # 122849 ; http://n2t.net/addgene:122849 ; RRID:Addgene_122849)
